Addgene plasmid #58091: tdTomato-ELP-1-25
Purpose: Localization: Golgi/ER, Excitation: 554, Emission: 581
Depositing lab: Michael Davidson. Depositing organization: Florida State University, Tallahassee.
Backbone
  Vector backbone: tdTomato
  Backbone size w/o insert (bp): 4750
  Vector type: Mammalian Expression
  Selectable markers: Neomycin (select with G418)
Growth in bacteria
  Bacterial resistance: Kanamycin, 50 μg/mL
  Growth temperature: 37°C
  Growth strain: DH5alpha
  Copy number: High Copy
Gene/Insert
  Gene/Insert name: ELP (alt name: NM_006854.3)
  Species: H. sapiens (human)
  Entrez Gene: KDELR2 (a.k.a. ELP-1, ELP1, ERD2.2, OI21)
  Promoter: CMV
  Tag / fusion protein: tdTomato
  Cloning method: Unknown
  Sequencing primers: 5′ CMV-F; 3′ SV40pA-R
Terms and licenses: Academic/Nonprofit Terms; Industry Terms: Not Available to Industry
Depositor comments: . Excitation = 554; Emission = 581
How to cite: tdTomato-ELP-1-25 was a gift from Michael Davidson (Addgene plasmid # 58091 ; http://n2t.net/addgene:58091 ; RRID:Addgene_58091)
