[The description below was written by a language model from this plasmid's Addgene catalogue record.]
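Description:
tdTomato-ELP-1-25 is a mammalian expression plasmid built on a tdTomato fluorescent-protein backbone (about 4.75 kb without the insert). It encodes a fusion of the red fluorescent protein tdTomato with human ELP-1, the product of the KDELR2 gene. KDELR2 is one of the KDEL receptors, membrane proteins that cycle between the Golgi apparatus and the endoplasmic reticulum to retrieve escaped ER-resident proteins carrying a KDEL-type signal. This fits the recorded Golgi/ER localization of the fusion. Expression is driven by the CMV promoter, a strong constitutive promoter in most mammalian cell lines. The listed 3′ sequencing primer suggests that an SV40 polyadenylation signal lies downstream of the cassette. The record does not state the orientation of the fusion, the linker, or the cloning method. The "1-25" in the name probably combines the ELP-1 alias with a linker or position designation, but this is not explained in the record.

The plasmid is maintained at high copy in E. coli under kanamycin selection, and it carries a neomycin resistance marker so that stably transfected mammalian cells can be selected with G418. The origin of replication is not named, and no feature table is available to confirm individual elements. tdTomato is a bright tandem-dimer red fluorescent protein, recorded here with excitation at 554 nm and emission at 581 nm. The construct is intended as a fluorescent organelle marker for imaging the Golgi and ER compartments of the early secretory pathway in transfected cells, and it can be paired with green or cyan markers for multicolour imaging.
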