>Addgene plasmid #58091 | tdTomato-ELP-1-25 | depositor partial sequence | sequence record 89227 | insert sequence
TCAGATCCGCTAGCGCCGCCACCATGGCCATGAACATTTTCCGGCTGACTGGGGACCTGTCCCACCTGGC
GGCCATCGTCATCCTGCTGCTGAAGATCTGGAAGACGCGCTCCTGCGCCGGTATTTCTGGGAAAAGCCAG
CTTCTGTTTGCACTGGTCTTCACAACTCGTTACCTGGATCTTTTTACTTCATTTATTTCATTGTATAACA
CATCTATGAAGGTTATCTACCTTGCCTGCTCCTATGCCACAGTGTACCTGATCTACCTGAAATTTAAGGC
AACCTACGATGGAAATCATGATACCTTCCGAGTGGAGTTTCTGGTGGTCCCTGTGGGAGGCCTCTCATTT
TTAGTTAATCACGATTTCTCTCCTCTTGAGATCCTCTGGACCTTCTCCATCTACCTGGAGTCCGTGGCTA
TCCTTCCGCAGCTGTTTATGATCAGCAAGACTGGGGAGGCCGAGACCATCACCACCCACTACCTGTTCTT
CCTGGGCCTCTATCGTGCTTTGTATCTTGTCAACTGGATCTGGCGCTTCTACTTTGAGGGCTTCTTTGAC
CTCATTGCTGTGGTGGCCGGCGTAGTCCAGACCATCCTATACTGTGACTTCTTCTACTTGTACATTACAA
AAGTACTCAAGGGAAAGAAGCTCAGTTTGCCAGCAGGCGGTGGGGGGGAGCTCAAGCTTCGAATTCTGCA
GTCGACGGTACCGCGGGCCCGGGATCCACCGGTCGCCACCATGGTGAGCAAGGGCGAGGAGGTCATCAAA
GAGTTCATGCGCTTCAAGGTGCGCATGGAGGGCTCCATGAACGGCCACGAGTTCGAGATCGAGGGCGAGG
GCGAGGGCCGCCCCTACGAGGGCACCCAGACCGCCAAGCTGAAGGTGACCAAGGGCGGCCCCCTGCCCTT
CGCCTGGGACATCCTGTCCCCCCAGTTCATGTACGGCTCCAAGGCGTACGTGAAGCACCCCGCCGACATC
CCCGATTACAAGAAGCTGTCCTTCCCCGAGGGCTTCAAGTGGGAGCGCGTGATGAACTTCGAGGACGGCG
GTCTGGTGACCGTGACCCAGGACTCCTCCCTGCAGGACGGCACGCTGATCTACAAGGTGAAGATGCGCGG
CACCAACTTCCCCCCCGACGGCCCCGTAATGCAGAAGAAGACCATGGGCTGGGAGGCCTCCACCGAGCGC
CTGTACCCCCGCGACGGCGTGCTGAAGGGCGAGATCCACCAGGCCCTGAAGCTGAAGGACGGCGGCCACT
ACCTGGTGGAGTTCAAGACCATCTACATGGCCAAGAAGCCCGTGCAACTGCCCGGCTACTACTACGTGGA
CACCAAGCTGGACATCACCTCCCACAACGAGGACTACACCATCGTGGAACAGTACGAGCGCTCCGAGGGC
CGCCACCACCTGTTCCTGGGGCATGGCACCGGCAGCACCGGCAGCGGCAGCTCCGGCACCGCCTCCTCCG
AGGACAACAACATGGCCGTCATCAAAGAGTTCATGCGCTTCAAGGTGCGCATGGAGGGCTCCATGAACGG
CCACGAGTTCGAGATCGAGGGCGAGGGCGAGGGCCGCCCCTACGAGGGCACCCAGACCGCCAAGCTGAAG
GTGACCAAGGGCGGCCCCCTGCCCTTCGCCTGGGACATCCTGTCCCCCCAGTTCATGTACGGCTCCAAGG
CGTACGTGAAGCACCCCGCCGACATCCCCGATTACAAGAAGCTGTCCTTCCCCGAGGGCTTCAAGTGGGA
GCGCGTGATGAACTTCGAGGACGGCGGTCTGGTGACCGTGACCCAGGACTCCTCCCTGCAGGACGGCACG
CTGATCTACAAGGTGAAGATGCGCGGCACCAACTTCCCCCCCGACGGCCCCGTAATGCAGAAGAAGACCA
TGGGCTGGGAGGCCTCCACCGAGCGCCTGTACCCCCGCGACGGCGTGCTGAAGGGCGAGATCCACCAGGC
CCTGAAGCTGAAGGACGGCGGCCACTACCTGGTGGAGTTCAAGACCATCTACATGGCCAAGAAGCCCGTG
CAACTGCCCGGCTACTACTACGTGGACACCAAGCTGGACATCACCTCCCACAACGAGGACTACACCATCG
TGGAACAGTACGAGCGCTCCGAGGGCCGCCACCACCTGTTCCTGTACGGCATGGACGAGCTGTACAAGTA
AGCGGCCGCGACTCTAGATCATAATCAGCCATACCACATT
